>Addgene plasmid #172177 | pJH859 | addgene full sequence | sequence record 338578 | Addgene NGS Result
GGCGGTTTGCGTATTGGGCGCCAGGGTGGTTTTTCTTTTCACCAGTGAGACGGGCAACAGCTGATTGCCC
TTCACCGCCTGGCCCTGAGAGAGTTGCAGCAAGCGGTCCACGCTGGTTTGCCCCAGCAGGCGAAAATCCT
GTTTGATGGTGGTTAACGGCGGGATATAACATGAGCTGTCTTCGGTATCGTCGTATCCCACTACCGAGAT
ATCCGCACCAACGCGCAGCCCGGACTCGGTAATGGCGCGCATTGCGCCCAGCGCCATCTGATCGTTGGCA
ACCAGCATCGCAGTGGGAACGATGCCCTCATTCAGCATTTGCATGGTTTGTTGAAAACCGGACATGGCAC
TCCAGTCGCCTTCCCGTTCCGCTATCGGCTGAATTTGATTGCGAGTGAGATATTTATGCCAGCCAGCCAG
ACGCAGACGCGCCGAGACAGAACTTAATGGGCCCGCTAACAGCGCGATTTGCTGGTGACCCAATGCGACC
AGATGCTCCACGCCCAGTCGCGTACCGTCTTCATGGGAGAAAATAATACTGTTGATGGGTGTCTGGTCAG
AGACATCAAGAAATAACGCCGGAACATTAGTGCAGGCAGCTTCCACAGCAATGGCATCCTGGTCATCCAG
CGGATAGTTAATGATCAGCCCACTGACGCGTTGCGCGAGAAGATTGTGCACCGCCGCTTTACAGGCTTCG
ACGCCGCTTCGTTCTACCATCGACACCACCACGCTGGCACCCAGTTGATCGGCGCGAGATTTAATCGCCG
CGACAATTTGCGACGGCGCGTGCAGGGCCAGACTGGAGGTGGCAACGCCAATCAGCAACGACTGTTTGCC
CGCCAGTTGTTGTGCCACGCGGTTGGGAATGTAATTCAGCTCCGCCATCGCCGCTTCCACTTTTTCCCGC
GTTTTCGCAGAAACGTGGCTGGCCTGGTTCACCACGCGGGAAACGGTCTGATAAGAGACACCGGCATACT
CTGCGACATCGTATAACGTTACTGGTTTCACATTCACCACCCTGAATTGACTCTCTTCCGGGCGCTATCA
TGCCATACCGCGAAAGGTTTTGCGCCATTCGATGGTGTCCGGGATCTCGACGCTCTCCCTTATGCGACTC
CTGCATTAGGAAGCAGCCCAGTAGTAGGTTGAGGCCGTTGAGCACCGCCGCCGCAAGGAATGGTGCATGC
AAGGAGATGGCGCCCAACAGTCCCCCGGCCACGGGGCCTGCCACCATACCCACGCCGAAACAAGCGCTCA
TGAGCCCGAAGTGGCGAGCCCGATCTTCCCCATCGGTGATGTCGGCGATATAGGCGCCAGCAACCGCACC
TGTGGCGCCGGTGATGCCGGCCACGATGCGTCCGGCGTAGAGGATCGAGATCTCGATCCCGCGAAATTAA
TACGACTCACTATAGGGGAATTGTGAGCGGATAACAATTCCCCTCTAGAAATAATTTTGTTTAACTTTAA
GAAGGAGATATACCATGGGCAGCAGCCATCATCATCATCATCACAGCAGCGGCGAAAACCTGTATTTTCA
GGGCATGATGGGCAGCAGCATGCTAGACTCAGAAGTCAATCAAGAAGCTAAGCCAGAGGTCAAGCCAGAA
GTCAAGCCTGAGACTCACATCAATTTAAAGGTGTCCGATGGGTCTTCAGAGATCTTCTTCAAGATCAAAA
AGACCACTCCTTTAAGAAGGCTGATGGAAGCGTTCGCTAAAAGACAGGGTAAGGAAATGGACTCCTTAAG
ATTCTTGTACGACGGTATTAGAATTCAAGCTGATCAGACCCCTGAAGATTTGGACATGGAGGATAACGAT
ATTATTGAGGCTCACAGAGAACAGATTGGTGGTCATATGATTAAGAAGATGGCGACTGAAGATCTGGATC
GTTTTGGCGAAAAAATTATTGAAGGATTTCAGTTATCTGACGACGATTTACGCGCTTTGCTTAGCCTGGA
ATCGGAAGAAGAATTGGAAAAGCTGTATTACGTCGCACGTAAAGTACGCAACCATTACTTTGGAAATCGC
GTATTCCTGTCATGTTTTATCTACTTCAGCACATACTGCAAAAACCAATGTGCGTTTTGCTATTATAACT
GCAAAAACAAGATTAACCGCTATCGTTTGTCCCGCGAAGAAATCAAAGAGACTTGCAAGGCCCTTAAAGG
TGCGGGTTTCCATATGATTGATCTGACTATGGGGGAGGATCCCTATTATTACAAGGAACCTGATCGCTTC
GTGGAGCTGGTCCAAATGGTTAAGAATGAGCTTGGACTTCCAATCATGATTTCGCCAGGAGTAATGGATA
ATGCTACCCTTTTAAAAGCACGCGAAAAGGGAGCTAATTTCTTCGCCTTATATCAAGAAACCTATGATCA
AAAGTTGTACAAGAAGTTGCGCGTAGGTCAGTCGTTCAAGAGGCGCTACAATACTCGTCGTTTTGCTAAA
GAACAAGGGTATTGCATTGAAGACGGTATCTTAACGGGAGTCGGGAACGATATCGAGTCAACGATCAAAT
CTTTACGCGGCATGAAATCAAATGATCCCGACATGGTTCGCGTGATGACTTTCTTACCCCAGGAAGGAAC
TCCCCTTGAGCGTTTTAAGGACAATAGTAACCTGAGCGAACTGAAAATCATTGCGATCTTGCGTCTGATC
TTTCCGAAGTGCTTAATCCCCGCGTCGTTGGACCTGGAAGGGATCGACGGGATGGTACACCGTCTTAACG
CAGGTGCTAATATCGTGACTAGCATCCTTCCTAGTGATTCAAAACTTGAGGGAGTTGCTAACTACGATCG
TGACCTGGAAGAGCGCGACCGCGACATTAAAAGCGTCATCAAGCGCCTTGAGGGAATGGGCATGGAACCA
GCGCCACAGGCGGAATTCGAGACTGTACTGCGCTGCTAATAACAAAGCCCGAAAGGAAGCTGAGTTGGCT
GCTGCCACCGCTGAGCAATAACTAGCATAACCCCTTGGGGCCTCTAAACGGGTCTTGAGGGGTTTTTTGC
TGAAAGGAGGAACTATATCCGGATTGGCGAATGGG
[124 nt withheld, positions 3046-3169]
C
[91 nt withheld, positions 3171-3261]
A
[49 nt withheld, positions 3263-3311]
CCTTTGACGTTGGAGTCCACGTTCTTT
[37 nt withheld, positions 3339-3375]
ACCCTATCTCGGTCTATTCTTTTGATTTATAAGGGATTTTGCCGATTTCGGCCTATTGGTTAAAAAATGA
GCTGATTTAACAAAAATTTAACGCGAATTTTAACAAAATATTAACGCTTACAATTTAGGTGGCACTTTTC
GGGGAAATGTGCGCGGAACCCCTATTTGTTTATTTTTCTAAATACATTCAAATATGTATCCGCTCATGAA
TTAATTCTTAGAAAAACTCATCGAGCATCAAATGAAACTGCAATTTATTCATATCAGGATTATCAATACC
ATATTTTTGAAAAAGCCGTTTCTGTAATGAAGGAGAAAACTCACCGAGGCAGTTCCATAGGATGGCAAGA
TCCTGGTATCGGTCTGCGATTCCGACTCGTCCAACATCAATACAACCTATTAATTTCCCCTCGTCAAAAA
TAAGGTTATCAAGTGAGAAATCACCATGAGTGACGACTGAATCCGGTGAGAATGGCAAAAGTTTATGCAT
TTCTTTCCAGACTTGTTCAACAGGCCAGCCATTACGCTCGTCATCAAAATCACTCGCATCAACCAAACCG
TTATTCATTCGTGATTGCGCCTGAGCGAGACGAAATACGCGATCGCTGTTAAAAGGACAATTACAAACAG
GAATCGAATGCAACCGGCGCAGGAACACTGCCAGCGCATCAACAATATTTTCACCTGAATCAGGATATTC
TTCTAATACCTGGAATGCTGTTTTCCCGGGGATCGCAGTGGTGAGTAACCATGCATCATCAGGAGTACGG
ATAAAATGCTTGATGGTCGGAAGAGGCATAAATTCCGTCAGCCAGTTTAGTCTGACCATCTCATCTGTAA
CATCATTGGCAACGCTACCTTTGCCATGTTTCAGAAACAACTCTGGCGCATCGGGCTTCCCATACAATCG
ATAGATTGTCGCACCTGATTGCCCGACATTATCGCGAGCCCATTTATACCCATATAAATCAGCATCCATG
TTGGAATTTAATCGCGGCCTAGAGCAAGACGTTTCCCGTTGAATATGGCTCATAACACCCCTTGTATTAC
TGTTTATGTAAGCAGACAGTTTTATTGTTCATGACCAAAATCCCTTAACGTGAGTTTTCGTTCCACTGAG
CGTCAGACCCCGTAGAAAAGATCAAAGGATCTTCTTGAGATCCTTTTTTTCTGCGCGTAATCTGCTGCTT
GCAAACAAAAAAACCACCGCTACCAGCGGTGGTTTGTTTGCCGGATCAAGAGCTACCAACTCTTTTTCCG
AAGGTAACTGGCTTCAGCAGAGCGCAGATACCAAATACTGTCCTTCTAGTGTAGCCGTAGTTAGGCCACC
ACTTCAAGAACTCTGTAGCACCGCCTACATACCTCGCTCTGCTAATCCTGTTACCAGTGGCTGCTGCCAG
TGGCGATAAGTCGTGTCTTACCGGGTTGGACTCAAGACGATAGTTACCGGATAAGGCGCAGCGGTCGGGC
TGAACGGGGGGTTCGTGCACACAGCCCAGCTTGGAGCGAACGACCTACACCGAACTGAGATACCTACAGC
GTGAGCTATGAGAAAGCGCCACGCTTCCCGAAGGGAGAAAGGCGGACAGGTATCCGGTAAGCGGCAGGGT
CGGAACAGGAGAGCGCACGAGGGAGCTTCCAGGGGGAAACGCCTGGTATCTTTATAGTCCTGTCGGGTTT
CGCCACCTCTGACTTGAGCGTCGATTTTTGTGATGCTCGTCAGGGGGGCGGAGCCTATGGAAAAACGCCA
GCAACGCGGCCTTTTTACGGTTCCTGGCCTTTTGCTGGCCTTTTGCTCACATGTTCTTTCCTGCGTTATC
CCCTGATTCTGTGGATAACCGTATTACCGCCTTTGAGTGAGCTGATACCGCTCGCCGCAGCCGAACGACC
GAGCGCAGCGAGTCAGTGAGCGAGGAAGCGGAAGAGCGCCTGATGCGGTATTTTCTCCTTACGCATCTGT
GCGGTATTTCACACCGCAATGGTGCACTCTCAGTACAATCTGCTCTGATGCCGCATAGTTAAGCCAGTAT
ACACTCCGCTATCGCTACGTGACTGGGTCATGGCTGCGCCCCGACACCCGCCAACACCCGCTGACGCGCC
CTGACGGGCTTGTCTGCTCCCGGCATCCGCTTACAGACAAGCTGTGACCGTCTCCGGGAGCTGCATGTGT
CAGAGGTTTTCACCGTCATCACCGAAACGCGCGAGGCAGCTGCGGTAAAGCTCATCAGCGTGGTCGTGAA
GCGATTCACAGATGTCTGCCTGTTCATCCGCGTCCAGCTCGTTGAGTTTCTCCAGAAGCGTTAATGTCTG
GCTTCTGATAAAGCGGGCCATGTTAAGGGCGGTTTTTTCCTGTTTGGTCACTGATGCCTCCGTGTAAGGG
GGATTTCTGTTCATGGGGGTAATGATACCGATGAAACGAGAGAGGATGCTCACGATACGGGTTACTGATG
ATGAACATGCCCGGTTACTGGAACGTTGTGAGGGTAAACAACTGGCGGTATGGATGCGGCGGGACCAGAG
AAAAATCACTCAGGGTCAATGCCAGCGCTTCGTTAATACAGATGTAGGTGTTCCACAGGGTAGCCAGCAG
CATCCTGCGATGCAGATCCGGAACATAATGGTGCAGGGCGCTGACTTCCGCGTTTCCAGACTTTACGAAA
CACGGAAACCGAAGACCATTCATGTTGTTGCTCAGGTCGCAGACGTTTTGCAGCAGCAGTCGCTTCACGT
TCGCTCGCGTATCGGTGATTCATTCTGCTAACCAGTAAGGCAACCCCGCCAGCCTAGCCGGGTCCTCAAC
GACAGGAGCACGATCATGCGCACCCGTGGGGCCGCCATGCCGGCGATAATGGCCTGCTTCTCGCCGAAAC
GTTTGGTGGCGGGACCAGTGACGAAGGCTTGAGCGAGGGCGTGCAAGATTCCGAATACCGCAAGCGACAG
GCCGATCATCGTCGCGCTCCAGCGAAAGCGGTCCTCGCCGAAAATGACCCAGAGCGCTGCCGGCACCTGT
CCTACGAGTTGCATGATAAAGAAGACAGTCATAAGTGCGGCGACGATAGTCATGCCCCGCGCCCACCGGA
AGGAGCTGACTGGGTTGAAGGCTCTCAAGGGCATCGGTCGAGATCCCGGTGCCTAATGAGTGAGCTAACT
TACATTAATTGCGTTGCGCTCACTGCCCGCTTTCCAGTCGGGAAACCTGTCGTGCCAGCTGCATTAATGA
ATCGGCCAACGCGCGGGGAGA
Features (pLannotate 1.2.2; 21 found; start..end, strand, type, name):
   1012..1089    -  promoter       lacI promoter: lacI
   1097..1376    -  CDS            TcR (fragment): tetracycline efflux protein; tet; confers resistance to tetracycline
   1398..1416    +  promoter       T7 promoter: promoter for bacteriophage T7 RNA polymerase
   1417..1441    +  protein_bind   lac operator: The lac repressor binds to the lac operator to inhibit transcription in E. coli. This inhibition can be relieved by adding lactose or isopropyl-β-D-thiogalactopyranoside (IPTG). lac repressor encoded by lacI
   1456..1478    +  RBS            RBS: efficient ribosome binding site from bacteriophage T7 gene 10 (Olins and Rangwala, 1989)
   1497..1513    +  CDS            capTEV™ (fragment): composite tag for in vivo biotinylation, TEV protease cleavage, and 6xHis tagging
   1524..1544    +  CDS            TEV site: tobacco etch virus (TEV) protease recognition and cleavage site
   1566..1853    +  CDS            SUMO: cleavable ubiquitin-like protein tag; S. cerevisiae SMT3 (truncated)
   1857..2906    +  CDS            pylB: PYLB_METAC - Experimental evidence at protein level: Swiss-Prot protein existence level 1. Catalyzes the isomerization of L-lysine to (2R,3R)-3- methylornithine via a radical-based mechanism (Probable). Is required for the biosynthesis of pyrrolysine. From Methanosarcina acetivorans (strain ATCC 35395 / DSM 2834 / JCM 12185 / C2A).
   2910..2954    +  CDS            SET1 (fragment): solubility-enhancement tag derived from T7 phage gene 10B
   2962..3009    +  terminator     T7 terminator: transcription terminator for bacteriophage T7 RNA polymerase
   3046..3474    +  rep_origin     f1 ori (sequence partly withheld): f1 bacteriophage origin of replication; arrow indicates direction of (+) strand synthesis
   3527..3584    +  promoter       AmpR promoter (fragment): bla
   3593..4408    -  CDS            KanR: aminoglycoside phosphotransferase; aph(3')-Ia; confers resistance to kanamycin in bacteria or G418 (Geneticin®) in eukaryotes
   4530..5118    +  rep_origin     ori: high-copy-number ColE1/pMB1/pBR322/pUC origin of replication
   5304..5443    -  misc_feature   bom: basis of mobility region from pBR322
   5545..5736    -  CDS            rop: Rop protein, which maintains plasmids at low copy number; rop
   5753..6133    +  CDS            YPB1_ECOLX: Protein predicted: Swiss-Prot protein existence level 4. From Escherichia coli.
   6205..6496    -  CDS            TcR (fragment): tetracycline efflux protein; tet; confers resistance to tetracycline
   6511..6532    -  protein_bind   CAP binding site: CAP binding activates transcription in the presence of cAMP. E. coli catabolite activator protein
   6545..1011    -  CDS            lacI (across the origin): lac repressor; lacI; The lac repressor binds to the lac operator to inhibit transcription in E. coli. This inhibition can be relieved by adding lactose or isopropyl-β-D-thiogalactopyranoside (IPTG).
