[The description below was written by a language model from this plasmid's Addgene catalogue record and pLannotate feature annotations shown in this document.]
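Description:
pJH859 is a bacterial expression plasmid of about 6.6 kb, built by Gibson cloning on a pET28a-type framework (the catalogue lists the backbone as pBR322) for overexpression and purification of a PylB variant in E. coli. It replicates from a ColE1/pMB1-family origin and retains the neighbouring bom and rop elements of pBR322. The record lists it as high copy, although rop normally moderates copy number. Selection is by kanamycin through an aph(3')-Ia resistance gene. An f1 phage origin is also present, along with short tetracycline-resistance fragments and other annotated remnants that appear to be non-functional backbone leftovers.

The expression cassette is driven by a T7 promoter followed directly by a lac operator and the T7 gene 10 ribosome binding site. The plasmid carries lacI with its own promoter, so transcription is repressed until lactose or IPTG is added and requires a host that supplies T7 RNA polymerase. The open reading frame encodes an N-terminal His6 tag, a TEV protease cleavage site, a yeast SMT3-derived SUMO domain and then PylB, ending at a T7 terminator. The His6 tag allows affinity capture, SUMO generally aids solubility, and the tags can be removed proteolytically. A short "SET1" fragment and a "capTEV" fragment called by the annotation software probably reflect partial matches to the vector and tag sequence rather than intended elements.

PylB matches the Methanosarcina acetivorans radical enzyme that isomerises L-lysine to 3-methylornithine, the first step of pyrrolysine biosynthesis. This version, named JM10.1deopt, is a synthetic "deopt" coding sequence carrying seven substitutions (N61S, E84K, E122K, E175K, E178K, G188R, E251D). It comes from work on phage-assisted directed evolution of the pyrrolysine pathway, and the plasmid serves to produce this variant protein for purification.
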