Addgene plasmid #172177: pJH859
Purpose: PylB overexpression and purification
Depositing lab: Matthew Bennett. Depositing organization: Rice University. Publication: Improved pyrrolysine biosynthesis through phage assisted non-continuous directed evolution of the complete pathway. Ho JML, Miller CA, Smith KA, Mattia JR, Bennett MR. Nat Commun. 2021 Jun 24;12(1):3914. doi: 10.1038/s41467-021-24183-9. PubMed 34168131.
Backbone
  Vector backbone: pBR322
  Vector type: Bacterial Expression
Growth in bacteria
  Bacterial resistance: Kanamycin, 50 μg/mL
  Growth temperature: 37°C
  Growth strain: NEB Stable
  Copy number: High Copy
Gene/Insert
  Gene/Insert name: PT7/Lac-[His6-TEV-SUMO-PylB.JM10.1deopt]
  Species: Synthetic
  Mutation: pET28a_LacI_PT7/Lac-[His6-TEV-SUMO-PylBdeopt(N61S, E84K, E122K, E175K, E178K, G188R, E251D)]
  Cloning method: Gibson Cloning
Terms and licenses: Academic/Nonprofit Terms; Industry Terms: Not Available to Industry
How to cite: pJH859 was a gift from Matthew Bennett (Addgene plasmid # 172177 ; http://n2t.net/addgene:172177 ; RRID:Addgene_172177)
